Addgene plasmid #223674: hSyn1-mCherry-CAAX
Purpose: AAV expression of mCherry from hSyn1 promoter
Depositing lab: Jun Nagai. Depositing organization: RIKEN Center for Brain Science. Publication: The astrocytic ensemble acts as a multiday trace to stabilize memory. Dewa KI, Kaseda K, Kuwahara A, Kubotera H, Yamasaki A, Awata N, Komori A, Holtz MA, Kasai A, Skibbe H, Takata N, Yokoyama T, Tsuda M, Numata G, Nakamura S, Takimoto E, Sakamoto M, Ito M, Masuda T, Nagai J. Nature. 2025 Oct 15. doi: 10.1038/s41586-025-09619-2. PubMed 41094146.
Backbone
  Vector backbone: psynapsin
  Vector type: AAV
Growth in bacteria
  Bacterial resistance: Ampicillin, 100 μg/mL
  Growth temperature: 37°C
  Growth strain: NEB Stable
  Copy number: High Copy
Gene/Insert
  Gene/Insert name: mCherry-CAAX
  Species: Synthetic
  Promoter: hSyn1
  Cloning method: Restriction Enzyme; 5′ cloning site EcoRI (unknown if destroyed); 3′ cloning site EcoRV (unknown if destroyed)
Terms and licenses: Academic/Nonprofit Terms; Industry Terms: Not Available to Industry
How to cite: hSyn1-mCherry-CAAX was a gift from Jun Nagai (Addgene plasmid # 223674 ; http://n2t.net/addgene:223674 ; RRID:Addgene_223674)
