[The description below was written by a language model from this plasmid's Addgene catalogue record and pLannotate feature annotations shown in this document.]
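Description:
hSyn1-mCherry-CAAX is an AAV transfer plasmid of about 5 kb, built on a backbone recorded as "psynapsin", that is designed to express a membrane-directed red fluorescent protein in neurons. It is maintained in E. coli as a high-copy plasmid through a ColE1/pUC-type origin and is selected with ampicillin via the β-lactamase gene and its own promoter. An f1 phage origin is also present. Short annotated fragments of lacZα, lacI, SV40 large T antigen and a pBluescript polylinker appear to be remnants of earlier cloning rather than functional parts. The use of a recombination-deficient growth strain is consistent with the need to keep the inverted terminal repeats intact.

The expression cassette lies between two AAV2 ITRs, one of which is annotated only as a fragment. These repeats are the cis elements that allow the intervening DNA to be replicated and packaged into AAV particles when rep, cap and helper functions are supplied in trans. Within them, the human synapsin I promoter, which confers neuron-specific expression, drives the mCherry coding sequence. It is followed by a WPRE to boost transcript stability and expression, and then by an SV40 polyadenylation signal, which is annotated on the reverse strand.

The insert is catalogued as a synthetic mCherry-CAAX cloned between EcoRI and EcoRV sites. A CAAX box is a C-terminal prenylation motif that anchors a protein to the plasma membrane. The feature table does not annotate this motif separately, though a short unannotated stretch follows mCherry. The stated purpose is AAV-mediated expression of mCherry from the hSyn1 promoter, which suits labelling of neurons and their membranes or use as a fluorescent control vector.
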