Features (pLannotate 1.2.2; 14 found; start..end, strand, type, name):
      1..448     +  promoter       hSyn promoter: human synapsin I promoter; confers neuron-specific expression (Kügler et al., 2003)
    460..1167    +  CDS            mCherry: mCherry is a basic (constitutively fluorescent) red fluorescent protein published in 2004, derived from Discosoma sp.. It is reported to be a very rapidly-maturing monomer with low acid sensitivity.
   1206..1794    +  misc_feature   WPRE: woodchuck hepatitis virus posttranscriptional regulatory element
   1795..1814    +  misc_feature   MCS (fragment): pBluescript multiple cloning site
   1843..1964    -  polyA_signal   SV40 poly(A) signal: SV40 polyadenylation signal
   1987..2055    -  CDS            large T antigen (fragment): large T antigen from SV40 (simian virus 40)
   2126..2259    +  repeat_region  AAV2 ITR: inverted terminal repeat of adeno-associated virus serotype 2 inverted
   2253..2309    -  CDS            lacI (fragment): lac repressor; lacI; The lac repressor binds to the lac operator to inhibit transcription in E. coli. This inhibition can be relieved by adding lactose or isopropyl-β-D-thiogalactopyranoside (IPTG).
   2492..3080    -  rep_origin     ori: high-copy-number ColE1/pMB1/pBR322/pUC origin of replication
   3251..4111    -  CDS            AmpR: β-lactamase; bla; confers resistance to ampicillin, carbenicillin, and related antibiotics
   4112..4216    -  promoter       AmpR promoter: bla
   4269..4697    -  rep_origin     f1 ori (sequence partly withheld): f1 bacteriophage origin of replication; arrow indicates direction of (+) strand synthesis
   4702..4771    -  CDS            lacZα (fragment): LacZα fragment of β-galactosidase; lacZ fragment
   4766..4898    -  repeat_region  AAV2 ITR (fragment): inverted terminal repeat of adeno-associated virus serotype 2 inverted
>Addgene plasmid #223674 | hSyn1-mCherry-CAAX | addgene full sequence | sequence record 442749 | Addgene NGS Result
AGTGCAAGTGGGTTTTAGGACCAGGATGAGGCGGGGTGGGGGTGCCTACCTGACGACCGACCCCGACCCA
CTGGACAAGCACCCAACCCCCATTCCCCAAATTGCGCATCCCCTATCAGAGAGGGGGAGGGGAAACAGGA
TGCGGCGAGGCGCGTGCGCACTGCCAGCTTCAGCACCGCGGACAGTGCCTTCGCCCCCGCCTGGCGGCGC
GCGCCACCGCCGCCTCAGCACTGAAGGCGCGCTGACGTCACTCGCCGGTCCCCCGCAAACTCCCCTTCCC
GGCCACCTTGGTCGCGTCCGCGCCGCCGCCGGCCCAGCCGGACCGCACCACGCGAGGCGCGAGATAGGGG
GGCACGGGCGCGACCATCTGCGCTGCGGCGCCGGCGACTCAGCGCTGCCTCAGTCTGCGGTGGGCAGCGG
AGGAGTCGTGTCGTGCCTGAGAGCGCAGTCGAATTCACCATGGTGAGCAAGGGCGAGGAGGATAACATGG
CCATCATCAAGGAGTTCATGCGCTTCAAGGTGCACATGGAGGGCTCCGTGAACGGCCACGAGTTCGAGAT
CGAGGGCGAGGGCGAGGGCCGCCCCTACGAGGGCACCCAGACCGCCAAGCTGAAGGTGACCAAGGGTGGC
CCCCTGCCCTTCGCCTGGGACATCCTGTCCCCTCAGTTCATGTACGGCTCCAAGGCCTACGTGAAGCACC
CCGCCGACATCCCCGACTACTTGAAGCTGTCCTTCCCCGAGGGCTTCAAGTGGGAGCGCGTGATGAACTT
CGAGGACGGCGGCGTGGTGACCGTGACCCAGGACTCCTCCCTGCAGGACGGCGAGTTCATCTACAAGGTG
AAGCTGCGCGGCACCAACTTCCCCTCCGACGGCCCCGTAATGCAGAAGAAGACCATGGGCTGGGAGGCCT
CCTCCGAGCGGATGTACCCCGAGGACGGCGCCCTGAAGGGCGAGATCAAGCAGAGGCTGAAGCTGAAGGA
CGGCGGCCACTACGACGCTGAGGTCAAGACCACCTACAAGGCCAAGAAGCCCGTGCAGCTGCCCGGCGCC
TACAACGTCAACATCAAGTTGGACATCACCTCCCACAACGAGGACTACACCATCGTGGAACAGTACGAAC
GCGCCGAGGGCCGCCACTCCACCGGCGGCATGGACGAGCTGTACAAGTGCTGCATCATCCTGTAATCTAG
AGTCGACCCATCGATAATCAACCTCTGGATTACAAAATTTGTGAAAGATTGACTGGTATTCTTAACTATG
TTGCTCCTTTTACGCTATGTGGATACGCTGCTTTAATGCCTTTGTATCATGCTATTGCTTCCCGTATGGC
TTTCATTTTCTCCTCCTTGTATAAATCCTGGTTGCTGTCTCTTTATGAGGAGTTGTGGCCCGTTGTCAGG
CAACGTGGCGTGGTGTGCACTGTGTTTGCTGACGCAACCCCCACTGGTTGGGGCATTGCCACCACCTGTC
AGCTCCTTTCCGGGACTTTCGCTTTCCCCCTCCCTATTGCCACGGCGGAACTCATCGCCGCCTGCCTTGC
CCGCTGCTGGACAGGGGCTCGGCTGTTGGGCACTGACAATTCCGTGGTGTTGTCGGGGAAATCATCGTCC
TTTCCTTGGCTGCTCGCCTGTGTTGCCACCTGGATTCTGCGCGGGACGTCCTTCTGCTACGTCCCTTCGG
CCCTCAATCCAGCGGACCTTCCTTCCCGCGGCCTGCTGCCGGCTCTGCGGCCTCTTCCGCGTCTTCGCCT
TCGCCCTCAGACGAGTCGGATCTCCCTTTGGGCCGCCTCCCCGCATCGATACCGTCGACCTCGACCCGGG
CGGCCGCTTCGAGCAGACATGATAAGATACATTGATGAGTTTGGACAAACCACAACTAGAATGCAGTGAA
AAAAATGCTTTATTTGTGAAATTTGTGATGCTATTGCTTTATTTGTAACCATTATAAGCTGCAATAAACA
AGTTAACAACAACAATTGCATTCATTTTATGTTTCAGGTTCAGGGGGAGATGTGGGAGGTTTTTTAAAGC
AAGTAAAACCTCTACAAATGTGGTAAAATCGATAAGGATCTTCCTAGAGCATGGCTACGTAGATAAGTAG
CATGGCGGGTTAATCATTAACTACAAGGAACCCCTAGTGATGGAGTTGGCCACTCCCTCTCTGCGCGCTC
GCTCGCTCACTGAGGCCGGGCGACCAAAGGTCGCCCGACGCCCGGGCTTTGCCCGGGCGGCCTCAGTGAG
CGAGCGAGCGCGCAGCTGCATTAATGAATCGGCCAACGCGCGGGGAGAGGCGGTTTGCGTATTGGGCGCT
CTTCCGCTTCCTCGCTCACTGACTCGCTGCGCTCGGTCGTTCGGCTGCGGCGAGCGGTATCAGCTCACTC
AAAGGCGGTAATACGGTTATCCACAGAATCAGGGGATAACGCAGGAAAGAACATGTGAGCAAAAGGCCAG
CAAAAGGCCAGGAACCGTAAAAAGGCCGCGTTGCTGGCGTTTTTCCATAGGCTCCGCCCCCCTGACGAGC
ATCACAAAAATCGACGCTCAAGTCAGAGGTGGCGAAACCCGACAGGACTATAAAGATACCAGGCGTTTCC
CCCTGGAAGCTCCCTCGTGCGCTCTCCTGTTCCGACCCTGCCGCTTACCGGATACCTGTCCGCCTTTCTC
CCTTCGGGAAGCGTGGCGCTTTCTCATAGCTCACGCTGTAGGTATCTCAGTTCGGTGTAGGTCGTTCGCT
CCAAGCTGGGCTGTGTGCACGAACCCCCCGTTCAGCCCGACCGCTGCGCCTTATCCGGTAACTATCGTCT
TGAGTCCAACCCGGTAAGACACGACTTATCGCCACTGGCAGCAGCCACTGGTAACAGGATTAGCAGAGCG
AGGTATGTAGGCGGTGCTACAGAGTTCTTGAAGTGGTGGCCTAACTACGGCTACACTAGAAGAACAGTAT
TTGGTATCTGCGCTCTGCTGAAGCCAGTTACCTTCGGAAAAAGAGTTGGTAGCTCTTGATCCGGCAAACA
AACCACCGCTGGTAGCGGTGGTTTTTTTGTTTGCAAGCAGCAGATTACGCGCAGAAAAAAAGGATCTCAA
GAAGATCCTTTGATCTTTTCTACGGGGTCTGACGCTCAGTGGAACGAAAACTCACGTTAAGGGATTTTGG
TCATGAGATTATCAAAAAGGATCTTCACCTAGATCCTTTTAAATTAAAAATGAAGTTTTAAATCAATCTA
AAGTATATATGAGTAAACTTGGTCTGACAGTTACCAATGCTTAATCAGTGAGGCACCTATCTCAGCGATC
TGTCTATTTCGTTCATCCATAGTTGCCTGACTCCCCGTCGTGTAGATAACTACGATACGGGAGGGCTTAC
CATCTGGCCCCAGTGCTGCAATGATACCGCGAGACCCACGCTCACCGGCTCCAGATTTATCAGCAATAAA
CCAGCCAGCCGGAAGGGCCGAGCGCAGAAGTGGTCCTGCAACTTTATCCGCCTCCATCCAGTCTATTAAT
TGTTGCCGGGAAGCTAGAGTAAGTAGTTCGCCAGTTAATAGTTTGCGCAACGTTGTTGCCATTGCTACAG
GCATCGTGGTGTCACGCTCGTCGTTTGGTATGGCTTCATTCAGCTCCGGTTCCCAACGATCAAGGCGAGT
TACATGATCCCCCATGTTGTGCAAAAAAGCGGTTAGCTCCTTCGGTCCTCCGATCGTTGTCAGAAGTAAG
TTGGCCGCAGTGTTATCACTCATGGTTATGGCAGCACTGCATAATTCTCTTACTGTCATGCCATCCGTAA
GATGCTTTTCTGTGACTGGTGAGTACTCAACCAAGTCATTCTGAGAATAGTGTATGCGGCGACCGAGTTG
CTCTTGCCCGGCGTCAATACGGGATAATACCGCGCCACATAGCAGAACTTTAAAAGTGCTCATCATTGGA
AAACGTTCTTCGGGGCGAAAACTCTCAAGGATCTTACCGCTGTTGAGATCCAGTTCGATGTAACCCACTC
GTGCACCCAACTGATCTTCAGCATCTTTTACTTTCACCAGCGTTTCTGGGTGAGCAAAAACAGGAAGGCA
AAATGCCGCAAAAAAGGGAATAAGGGCGACACGGAAATGTTGAATACTCATACTCTTCCTTTTTCAATAT
TATTGAAGCATTTATCAGGGTTATTGTCTCATGAGCGGATACATATTTGAATGTATTTAGAAAAATAAAC
AAATAGGGGTTCCGCGCACATTTCCCCGAAAAGTGCCACCTAAATTGTAAGCGTTAATATTTTGTTAAAA
TTCGCGTTAAATTTTTGTTAAATCAGCTCATTTTTTAACCAATAGGCCGAAATCGGCAAAATCCCTTATA
AATCAAAAGAATAGACCGAGATAGGGT
[37 nt withheld, positions 4368-4404]
AAAGAACGTGGACTCCAACGTCAAAGG
[49 nt withheld, positions 4432-4480]
T
[91 nt withheld, positions 4482-4572]
G
[124 nt withheld, positions 4574-4697]
CCCATTCGCCATTCAGGCTGCGCAACTGTTGGGAAGGGCGATCGGTGCGGGCCTCTTCGCTATTACGCCA
GCTGCGCGCTCGCTCGCTCACTGAGGCCGCCCGGGCAAAGCCCGGGCGTCGGGCGACCTTTGGTCGCCCG
GCCTCAGTGAGCGAGCGAGCGCGCAGAGAGGGAGTGGCCAACTCCATCACTAGGGGTTCCTTGTAGTTAA
TGATTAACCCGCCATGCTACTTATCTACGTAGCCATGCTCTAGGAAGATCTCTGCAGAGGGCCCTGCGTA
TG
